>Addgene plasmid #237807 | pHAGE Flag HA MPG Catalytic Inactive | addgene full sequence | sequence record 469965 | Addgene NGS Result
TTGAGATCCTTTTTTTCTGCGCGTAATCTGCTGCTTGCAAACAAAAAAACCACCGCTACCAGCGGTGGTT
TGTTTGCCGGATCAAGAGCTACCAACTCTTTTTCCGAAGGTAACTGGCTTCAGCAGAGCGCAGATACCAA
ATACTGTTCTTCTAGTGTAGCCGTAGTTAGGCCACCACTTCAAGAACTCTGTAGCACCGCCTACATACCT
CGCTCTGCTAATCCTGTTACCAGTGGCTGCTGCCAGTGGCGATAAGTCGTGTCTTACCGGGTTGGACTCA
AGACGATAGTTACCGGATAAGGCGCAGCGGTCGGGCTGAACGGGGGGTTCGTGCACACAGCCCAGCTTGG
AGCGAACGACCTACACCGAACTGAGATACCTACAGCGTGAGCTATGAGAAAGCGCCACGCTTCCCGAAGG
GAGAAAGGCGGACAGGTATCCGGTAAGCGGCAGGGTCGGAACAGGAGAGCGCACGAGGGAGCTTCCAGGG
GGAAACGCCTGGTATCTTTATAGTCCTGTCGGGTTTCGCCACCTCTGACTTGAGCGTCGATTTTTGTGAT
GCTCGTCAGGGGGGCGGAGCCTATGGAAAAACGCCAGCAACGCGGCCTTTTTACGGTTCCTGGCCTTTTG
CTGGCCTTTTGCTCACATGTTCTTTCCTGCGTTATCCCCTGATTCTGTGGATAACCGTATTACCGCCTTT
GAGTGAGCTGATACCGCTCGCCGCAGCCGAACGACCGAGCGCAGCGAGTCAGTGAGCGAGGAAGCGGAAG
AGCGCCCAATACGCAAACCGCCTCTCCCCGCGCGTTGGCCGATTCATTAATGCAGCAAGCTCATGGCTGA
CTAATTTTTTTTATTTATGCAGAGGCCGAGGCCGCCTCGGCCTCTGAGCTATTCCAGAAGTAGTGAGGAG
GCTTTTTTGGAGGCCTAGGCTTTTGCAAAAAGCTCCCCGTGGCACGACAGGTTTCCCGACTGGAAAGCGG
GCAGTGAGCGCAACGCAATTAATGTGAGTTAGCTCACTCATTAGGCACCCCAGGCTTTACACTTTATGCT
TCCGGCTCGTATGTTGTGTGGAATTGTGAGCGGATAACAATTTCACACAGGAAACAGCTATGACATGATT
ACGAATTTCACAAATAAAGCATTTTTTTCACTGCATTCTAGTTGTGGTTTGTCCAAACTCATCAATGTAT
CTTATCATGTCTGGATCAACTGGATAACTCAAGCTAACCAAAATCATCCCAAACTTCCCACCCCATACCC
TATTACCACTGCCAATTACCTGTGGTTTCATTTACTCTAAACCTGTGATTCCTCTGAATTATTTTCATTT
TAAAGAAATTGTATTTGTTAAATATGTACTACAAACTTAGTAGTTGGAAGGGCTAATTCACTCCCAAAGA
AGACAAGATATCCTTGATCTGTGGATCTACCACACACAAGGCTACTTCCCTGATTAGCAGAACTACACAC
CAGGGCCAGGGGTCAGATATCCACTGACCTTTGGATGGTGCTACAAGCTAGTACCAGTTGAGCCAGATAA
GGTAGAAGAGGCCAATAAAGGAGAGAACACCAGCTTGTTACACCCTGTGAGCCTGCATGGGATGGATGAC
CCGGAGAGAGAAGTGTTAGAGTGGAGGTTTGACAGCCGCCTAGCATTTCATCACGTGGCCCGAGAGCTGC
ATCCGGAGTACTTCAAGAACTGCTGATATCGAGCTTGCTACAAGGGACTTTCCGCTGGGGACTTTCCAGG
GAGGCGTGGCCTGGGCGGGACTGGGGAGTGGCGAGCCCTCAGATCCTGCATATAAGCAGCTGCTTTTTGC
CTGTACTGGGTCTCTCTGGTTAGACCAGATCTGAGCCTGGGAGCTCTCTGGCTAACTAGGGAACCCACTG
CTTAAGCCTCAATAAAGCTTGCCTTGAGTGCTTCAAGTAGTGTGTGCCCGTCTGTTGTGTGACTCTGGTA
ACTAGAGATCCCTCAGACCCTTTTAGTCAGTGTGGAAAATCTCTAGCAGTGGCGCCCGAACAGGGACTTG
AAAGCGAAAGGGAAACCAGAGGAGCTCTCTCGACGCAGGACTCGGCTTGCTGAAGCGCGCACGGCAAGAG
GCGAGGGGCGGCGACTGGTGAGTACGCCAAAAATTTTGACTAGCGGAGGCTAGAAGGAGAGAGATGGGTG
CGAGAGCGTCAGTATTAAGCGGGGGAGAATTAGATCGCGATGGGAAAAAATTCGGTTAAGGCCAGGGGGA
AAGAAAAAATATAAATTAAAACATATAGTATGGGCAAGCAGGGAGCTAGAACGATTCGCAGTTAATCCTG
GCCTGTTAGAAACATCAGAAGGCTGTAGACAAATACTGGGACAGCTACAACCATCCCTTCAGACAGGATC
AGAAGAACTTAGATCATTATATAATACAGTAGCAACCCTCTATTGTGTGCATCAAAGGATAGAGATAAAA
GACACCAAGGAAGCTTTAGACAAGATAGAGGAAGAGCAAAACAAAAGTAAGACCACCGCACAGCAAGCGG
CCGGCCGCTGATCTTCAGACCTGGAGGAGGAGATATGAGGGACAATTGGAGAAGTGAATTATATAAATAT
AAAGTAGTAAAAATTGAACCATTAGGAGTAGCACCCACCAAGGCAAAGAGAAGAGTGGTGCAGAGAGAAA
AAAGAGCAGTGGGAATAGGAGCTTTGTTCCTTGGGTTCTTGGGAGCAGCAGGAAGCACTATGGGCGCAGC
GTCAATGACGCTGACGGTACAGGCCAGACAATTATTGTCTGGTATAGTGCAGCAGCAGAACAATTTGCTG
AGGGCTATTGAGGCGCAACAGCATCTGTTGCAACTCACAGTCTGGGGCATCAAGCAGCTCCAGGCAAGAA
TCCTGGCTGTGGAAAGATACCTAAAGGATCAACAGCTCCTGGGGATTTGGGGTTGCTCTGGAAAACTCAT
TTGCACCACTGCTGTGCCTTGGAATGCTAGTTGGAGTAATAAATCTCTGGAACAGATTTGGAATCACACG
ACCTGGATGGAGTGGGACAGAGAAATTAACAATTACACAAGCTTAATACACTCCTTAATTGAAGAATCGC
AAAACCAGCAAGAAAAGAATGAACAAGAATTATTGGAATTAGATAAATGGGCAAGTTTGTGGAATTGGTT
TAACATAACAAATTGGCTGTGGTATATAAAATTATTCATAATGATAGTAGGAGGCTTGGTAGGTTTAAGA
ATAGTTTTTGCTGTACTTTCTATAGTGAATAGAGTTAGGCAGGGATATTCACCATTATCGTTTCAGACCC
ACCTCCCAACCCCGAGGGGACCCGACAGGCCCGAAGGAATAGAAGAAGAAGGTGGAGAGAGAGACAGAGA
CAGATCCATTCGATTAGTGAACGGATCTCGACGGTATCGCCGAATTAATTCACAAATGGCAGTATTCATC
CACAATTTTAAAAGAAAAGGGGGGATTGGGGGGTACAGTGCAGGGGAAAGAATAGTAGACATAATAGCAA
CAGACATACAAACTAAAGAATTACAAAAACAAATTACAAAAATTCAAAATTTTCGGGTTTATTACAGGGA
CAGCAGAGATCCAGTTTGGACTAGTGGAGTTCCGCGTTACATAACTTACGGTAAATGGCCCGCCTGGCTG
ACCGCCCAACGACCCCCGCCCATTGACGTCAATAATGACGTATGTTCCCATAGTAACGCCAATAGGGACT
TTCCATTGACGTCAATGGGTGGAGTATTTACGGTAAACTGCCCACTTGGCAGTACATCAAGTGTATCATA
TGCCAAGTACGCCCCCTATTGACGTCAATGACGGTAAATGGCCCGCCTGGCATTATGCCCAGTACATGAC
CTTATGGGACTTTCCTACTTGGCAGTACATCTACGTATTAGTCATCGCTATTACCATGGTGATGCGGTTT
TGGCAGTACATCAATGGGCGTGGATAGCGGTTTGACTCACGGGGATTTCCAAGTCTCCACCCCATTGACG
TCAATGGGAGTTTGTTTTGGCACCAAAATCAACGGGACTTTCCAAAATGTCGTAACAACTCCGCCCCATT
GACGCAAATGGGCGGTAGGCGTGTACGGTGGGAGGTCTATATAAGCAGAGCTCGTTTAGTGAACCGTCAG
ATCGCCTGGAGACGCCATCCACGCTGTTTTGACCTCCATAGAAGACACCGGCGGCCGCAGATCTCTCGAG
GTTGATCTGCCACCATGGACTACAAGGATGACGATGACAAGCTCGATGGAGGATACCCATACGATGTTCC
AGATTACGCTGCTCGAGGTTATCAAACAAGTTTGTACAAAAAAGTTGGCATGCCCGCGCGCAGCGGGGCC
CAGTTTTGCCGACGGATGGGGCAAAAGAAGCAGCGACCAGCTAGAGCAGGGCAGCCACACAGCTCGTCCG
ACGCAGCCCAGGCACCTGCAGAGCAGCCACACAGCTCGTCCGATGCAGCCCAGGCACCTTGCCCCAGGGA
GCGCTGCTTGGGACCGCCCACCACTCCGGGCCCATACCGCAGCATCTATTTCTCAAGCCCAAAGGGCCAC
CTTACCCGACTGGGGTTGGAGTTCTTCGACCAGCCGGCAGTCCCCCTGGCCCGGGCATTTCTGGGACAGG
TCCTAGTCCGGCGACTTCCTAATGGCACAGAACTCCGAGGCCGCATCGTGGAGACCGCGGCATACCTGGG
GCCAGAGGATGAAGCCGCCCACTCAAGGGGTGGCCGGCAGACCCCCCGCAACCGAGGCATGTTCATGAAG
CCGGGGACCCTGTACGTGTACATCATTTACGGCATGTACTTCTGCATGAACATCTCCAGCCAGGGGGACG
GGGCTTGCGTCTTGCTGCGAGCACTGGAGCCCCTGGAAGGTCTGGAGACCATGCGTCAGCTTCGCAGCAC
CCTCCGGAAAGGCACCGCCAGCCGTGTCCTCAAGGACCGCGAGCTCTGCAGTGGCCCCTCCAAGCTGTGC
CAGGCCCTGGCCATCAACAAGAGCTTTGACCAGAGGGACCTGGCACAGGATGAAGCTGTATGGCTGGAGC
GTGGTCCCCTGGAGCCCAGTGAGCCGGCTGTAGTGGCAGCAGCCCGGGTGGGCGTCGGCCATGCAGGGGA
GTGGGCCCGGAAACCCCTCCGCTTCTATGTCCGGGGCAGCCCCTGGGTCAGTGTGGTCGACAGAGTGGCT
GAGCAGGACACACAGGCCTGCCCAACTTTCTTGTACAAAGTGGTTCGATAACGAATTCCGCCCCCCCCCC
CTAACGTTACTGGCCGAAGCCGCTTGGAATAAGGCCGGTGTGCGTTTGTCTATATGTTATTTTCCACCAT
ATTGCCGTCTTTTGGCAATGTGAGGGCCCGGAAACCTGGCCCTGTCTTCTTGACGAGCATTCCTAGGGGT
CTTTCCCCTCTCGCCAAAGGAATGCAAGGTCTGTTGAATGTCGTGAAGGAAGCAGTTCCTCTGGAAGCTT
CTTGAAGACAAACAACGTCTGTAGCGACCCTTTGCAGGCAGCGGAACCCCCCACCTGGCGACAGGTGCCT
CTGCGGCCAAAAGCCACGTGTATAAGATACACCTGCAAAGGCGGCACAACCCCAGTGCCACGTTGTGAGT
TGGATAGTTGTGGAAAGAGTCAAATGGCTCTCCTCAAGCGTATTCAACAAGGGGCTGAAGGATGCCCAGA
AGGTACCCCATTGTATGGGATCTGATCTGGGGCCTCGGTGCACATGCTTTACATGTGTTTAGTCGAGGTT
AAAAAAACGTCTAGGCCCCCCGAACCACGGGGACGTGGTTTTCCTTTGAAAAACACGATGATAATATGGC
CACAACCATGACCGAGTACAAGCCCACGGTGCGCCTCGCCACCCGCGACGACGTCCCCAGGGCCGTACGC
ACCCTCGCCGCCGCGTTCGCCGACTACCCCGCCACGCGCCACACCGTCGATCCGGACCGCCACATCGAGC
GGGTCACCGAGCTGCAAGAACTCTTCCTCACGCGCGTCGGGCTCGACATCGGCAAGGTGTGGGTCGCGGA
CGACGGCGCCGCGGTGGCGGTCTGGACCACGCCGGAGAGCGTCGAAGCGGGGGCGGTGTTCGCCGAGATC
GGCCCGCGCATGGCCGAGTTGAGCGGTTCCCGGCTGGCCGCGCAGCAACAGATGGAAGGCCTCCTGGCGC
CGCACCGGCCCAAGGAGCCCGCGTGGTTCCTGGCCACCGTCGGCGTCTCGCCCGACCACCAGGGCAAGGG
TCTGGGCAGCGCCGTCGTGCTCCCCGGAGTGGAGGCGGCCGAGCGCGCCGGGGTGCCCGCCTTCCTGGAG
ACCTCCGCGCCCCGCAACCTCCCCTTCTACGAGCGGCTCGGCTTCACCGTCACCGCCGACGTCGAGGTGC
CCGAAGGACCGCGCACCTGGTGCATGACCCGCAAGCCCGGTGCCTGATGCATCGATGGATCCTAATCAAC
CTCTGGATTACAAAATTTGTGAAAGATTGACTGGTATTCTTAACTATGTTGCTCCTTTTACGCTATGTGG
ATACGCTGCTTTAATGCCTTTGTATCATGCTATTGCTTCCCGTATGGCTTTCATTTTCTCCTCCTTGTAT
AAATCCTGGTTGCTGTCTCTTTATGAGGAGTTGTGGCCCGTTGTCAGGCAACGTGGCGTGGTGTGCACTG
TGTTTGCTGACGCAACCCCCACTGGTTGGGGCATTGCCACCACCTGTCAGCTCCTTTCCGGGACTTTCGC
TTTCCCCCTCCCTATTGCCACGGCGGAACTCATCGCCGCCTGCCTTGCCCGCTGCTGGACAGGGGCTCGG
CTGTTGGGCACTGACAATTCCGTGGTGTTGTCGGGGAAATCATCGTCCTTTCCTTGGCTGCTCGCCTGTG
TTGCCACCTGGATTCTGCGCGGGACGTCCTTCTGCTACGTCCCTTCGGCCCTCAATCCAGCGGACCTTCC
TTCCCGCGGCCTGCTGCCGGCTCTGCGGCCTCTTCCGCGTCTTCGCCTTCGCCCTCAGACGAGTCGGATC
TCCCTTTGGGCCGCCTCCCCGCCTGAGATCCTTTAAGACCAATGACTTACAAGGCAGCTGTAGATCTTAG
CCACTTTTTAAAAGAAAAGGGGGGACTGGAAGGGCTAATTCACTCCCAACGAAGACAAGATCTGCTTTTT
GCTTGTACTGGGTCTCTCTGGTTAGACCAGATCTGAGCCTGGGAGCTCTCTGGCTAACTAGGGAACCCAC
TGCTTAAGCCTCAATAAAGCTTGCCTTGAGTGCTTCAAGTAGTGTGTGCCCGTCTGTTGTGTGACTCTGG
TAACTAGAGATCCCTCAGACCCTTTTAGTCAGTGTGGAAAATCTCTAGCAGTAGTAGTTCATGTCATCTT
ATTATTCAGTATTTATAACTTGCAAAGAAATGAATATCAGAGAGTGAGAGGCCCGGGTTAATTAAGGAAA
GGGCTAGATCATTCTTGAAGACGAAAGGGCCTCGTGATACGCCTATTTTTATAGGTTAATGTCATGATAA
TAATGGTTTCTTAGACGTCAGGTGGCACTTTTCGGGGAAATGTGCGCGGAACCCCTATTTGTTTATTTTT
CTAAATACATTCAAATATGTATCCGCTCATGAGACAATAACCCTGATAAATGCTTCAATAATATTGAAAA
AGGAAGAGTATGAGTATTCAACATTTCCGTGTCGCCCTTATTCCCTTTTTTGCGGCATTTTGCCTTCCTG
TTTTTGCTCACCCAGAAACGCTGGTGAAAGTAAAAGATGCTGAAGATCAGTTGGGTGCACGAGTGGGTTA
CATCGAACTGGATCTCAACAGCGGTAAGATCCTTGAGAGTTTTCGCCCCGAAGAACGTTTTCCAATGATG
AGCACTTTTAAAGTTCTGCTATGTGGCGCGGTATTATCCCGTGTTGACGCCGGGCAAGAGCAACTCGGTC
GCCGCATACACTATTCTCAGAATGACTTGGTTGAGTACTCACCAGTCACAGAAAAGCATCTTACGGATGG
CATGACAGTAAGAGAATTATGCAGTGCTGCCATAACCATGAGTGATAACACTGCGGCCAACTTACTTCTG
ACAACGATCGGAGGACCGAAGGAGCTAACCGCTTTTTTGCACAACATGGGGGATCATGTAACTCGCCTTG
ATCGTTGGGAACCGGAGCTGAATGAAGCCATACCAAACGACGAGCGTGACACCACGATGCCTGTAGCAAT
GGCAACAACGTTGCGCAAACTATTAACTGGCGAACTACTTACTCTAGCTTCCCGGCAACAATTAATAGAC
TGGATGGAGGCGGATAAAGTTGCAGGACCACTTCTGCGCTCGGCCCTTCCGGCTGGCTGGTTTATTGCTG
ATAAATCTGGAGCCGGTGAGCGTGGGTCTCGCGGTATCATTGCAGCACTGGGGCCAGATGGTAAGCCCTC
CCGTATCGTAGTTATCTACACGACGGGGAGTCAGGCAACTATGGATGAACGAAATAGACAGATCGCTGAG
ATAGGTGCCTCACTGATTAAGCATTGGTAACTGTCAGACCAAGTTTACTCATATATACTTTAGATTGATT
TAAAACTTCATTTTTAATTTAAAAGGATCTAGGTGAAGATCCTTTTTGATAATCTCATGACCAAAATCCC
TTAACGTGAGTTTTCGTTCCACTGAGCGTCAGACCCCGTAGAAAAGATCAAAGGATCTTC
Features (pLannotate 1.2.2; 29 found; start..end, strand, type, name):
      1..589     +  rep_origin     ori: high-copy-number ColE1/pMB1/pBR322/pUC origin of replication
    772..826     +  CDS            lacI (fragment): lac repressor; lacI; The lac repressor binds to the lac operator to inhibit transcription in E. coli. This inhibition can be relieved by adding lactose or isopropyl-β-D-thiogalactopyranoside (IPTG).
    832..925     +  rep_origin     SV40 ori (fragment): SV40 origin of replication
    950..987     +  CDS            lacI (fragment): lac repressor; lacI; The lac repressor binds to the lac operator to inhibit transcription in E. coli. This inhibition can be relieved by adding lactose or isopropyl-β-D-thiogalactopyranoside (IPTG).
   1000..1021    +  protein_bind   CAP binding site: CAP binding activates transcription in the presence of cAMP. E. coli catabolite activator protein
   1036..1066    +  promoter       lac promoter: promoter for the E. coli lac operon
   1074..1090    +  protein_bind   lac operator: The lac repressor binds to the lac operator to inhibit transcription in E. coli. This inhibition can be relieved by adding lactose or isopropyl-β-D-thiogalactopyranoside (IPTG). lac repressor encoded by lacI
   1124..1207    +  polyA_signal   SV40 poly(A) signal (fragment): SV40 polyadenylation signal
   1374..1703    +  CDS            nef (fragment): NEF_HV1BR - Experimental evidence at protein level: Swiss-Prot protein existence level 1. Extracellular Nef protein targets CD4(+) T-lymphocytes for apoptosis by interacting with CXCR4 surface receptors (PubMed:14990729). From Human immunodeficiency virus type 1 group M subtype B (isolate BRU/LAI) (HIV-1).
   1751..2008    +  LTR            5' LTR (truncated): truncated 5' long terminal repeat (LTR) from HIV-1
   2055..2180    +  misc_feature   HIV-1 Ψ: packaging signal of human immunodeficiency virus type 1
   2164..2502    +  CDS            HIV-1 gag (fragment): gag protein from human immunodeficiency virus 1; gag
   2677..2910    +  misc_feature   RRE: The Rev response element (RRE) of HIV-1 allows for Rev-dependent mRNA export from the nucleus to the cytoplasm.
   3287..3387    +  CDS            Rev (fragment): human immunodeficiency virus 1 (HIV-1) Rev protein; rev; enhances nuclear export of unspliced and incompletely spliced viral mRNAs
   3436..3553    +  misc_feature   cPPT/CTS: central polypurine tract and central termination sequence of HIV-1
   3605..3908    +  enhancer       CMV enhancer: human cytomegalovirus immediate early enhancer
   3909..4112    +  promoter       CMV promoter: human cytomegalovirus (CMV) immediate early promoter
   4221..4241    +  CDS            FLAG (fragment): FLAG® epitope tag, followed by an enterokinase cleavage site
   4254..4280    +  CDS            3xHA (fragment): three tandem HA epitope tags
   4297..4314    +  protein_bind   attB1 (fragment): mutant version of attB; core recombination site for the Gateway® BP reaction BP Clonase™
   4341..5198    +  CDS            MPG: 3MG_HUMAN - Also known as AAG, ANPG, MID1. Experimental evidence at protein level: Swiss-Prot protein existence level 1. Hydrolysis of the deoxyribose N-glycosidic bond to excise 3- methyladenine, and 7-methylguanine from the damaged DNA polymer formed by alkylation lesions. From Homo sapiens (Human).
   5201..5224    -  protein_bind   attB2: mutant version of attB; recombination site for the Gateway® BP reaction BP Clonase™
   5342..5804    +  misc_feature   IRES: internal ribosome entry site (IRES) of the encephalomyocarditis virus (EMCV)
   5818..6417    +  CDS            PuroR: puromycin N-acetyltransferase; pac from Streptomyces alboniger; confers resistance to puromycin
   6434..7022    +  misc_feature   WPRE: woodchuck hepatitis virus posttranscriptional regulatory element
   7030..7095    +  CDS            nef (fragment): NEF_HV1Z2 - Experimental evidence at protein level: Swiss-Prot protein existence level 1. Extracellular Nef protein targets CD4(+) T-lymphocytes for apoptosis by interacting with CXCR4 surface receptors. From Human immunodeficiency virus type 1 group M subtype D (isolate Z2/CDC-Z34) (HIV-1).
   7097..7330    +  LTR            3' LTR (ΔU3): self-inactivating 3' long terminal repeat (LTR) from HIV-1
   7535..7639    +  promoter       AmpR promoter: bla
   7640..8500    +  CDS            AmpR: β-lactamase; bla; confers resistance to ampicillin, carbenicillin, and related antibiotics
