[The description below was written by a language model from this plasmid's Addgene catalogue record and pLannotate feature annotations shown in this document.]
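Description:
pHAGE Flag HA MPG Catalytic Inactive is an 8,670 bp HIV-1-based lentiviral expression plasmid built on a Gateway-compatible pHAGE backbone. It delivers a catalytically inactive form of human MPG into mammalian cells. MPG, also known as AAG or APNG, is the N-methylpurine DNA glycosylase that starts base excision repair by excising alkylated bases such as 3-methyladenine and 7-methylguanine. The plasmid is propagated in E. coli through a high-copy ColE1/pUC-type origin and selected with ampicillin via the bla gene. Short lac, SV40 and nef fragments in the annotation appear to be backbone remnants rather than functional parts.

The transfer cassette lies between a truncated 5' LTR and a self-inactivating ΔU3 3' LTR. It carries the Ψ packaging signal with an adjoining gag fragment, the RRE for Rev-dependent nuclear export of the genomic RNA, and the cPPT/CTS, which aids nuclear import in transduced cells. Inside this cassette, the CMV enhancer and promoter drive an N-terminal FLAG and HA epitope tag followed by the MPG coding sequence. The coding sequence is flanked by attB1 and attB2 sites, which indicates insertion by Gateway recombination. An EMCV IRES downstream links puromycin N-acetyltransferase to the same transcript, so puromycin selection enriches for cells that express the tagged protein, and a WPRE enhances transcript expression.

The record does not state which mutation or mutations abolish catalytic activity. The construct most plausibly serves as a glycosylase-dead control, detectable or purifiable through its tags, in stable-expression studies. The associated work concerns base excision repair in the breakage of cytoplasmic chromosomes.
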