Addgene plasmid #237807: pHAGE Flag HA MPG Catalytic Inactive
Purpose: Lentiviral vector expressing Catalytic Inactive MPG
Depositing lab: David Pellman. Depositing organization: Dana-Farber Cancer Institute. Publication: Breakage of cytoplasmic chromosomes by pathological DNA base excision repair. Tang S, Stokasimov E, Cui Y, Pellman D. Nature. 2022 Jun;606(7916):930-936. doi: 10.1038/s41586-022-04767-1. Epub 2022 Apr 27. PubMed 35477155.
Backbone
  Vector backbone: Gateway, backbone originally from J.Wade Harper lab
  Total vector size (bp): 8670
  Vector type: Mammalian Expression, Lentiviral
  Selectable markers: Puromycin
Growth in bacteria
  Bacterial resistance: Ampicillin, 100 μg/mL
  Growth temperature: 37°C
  Growth strain: NEB Stable
  Copy number: Unknown
Gene/Insert
  Gene/Insert name: MPG
  Species: H. sapiens (human)
  Entrez Gene: MPG (a.k.a. AAG, ADPG, APNG, CRA36.1, MDG, Mid1, PIG11, PIG16, anpg)
Terms and licenses: Academic/Nonprofit Terms; Industry Terms: Not Available to Industry
How to cite: pHAGE Flag HA MPG Catalytic Inactive was a gift from David Pellman (Addgene plasmid # 237807 ; http://n2t.net/addgene:237807 ; RRID:Addgene_237807)
